>Addgene plasmid #19161 | pCMV5 TBRI-His | addgene full sequence | sequence record 364368 | Addgene NGS Result
GAGAAGAAGTTGCTGTTAAGATATTCTCCTCTAGAGAAGAACGTTCGTGGTTCCGTGAGGCAGAGATTTA
TCAAACTGTAATGTTACGTCATGAAAACATCCTGGGATTTATAGCAGCAGACAATAAAGACAATGGTACT
TGGACTCAGCTCTGGTTGGTGTCAGATTATCATGAGCATGGATCTCTTTTTGATTACTTAAACAGATACA
CAGTTACTGTGGAAGGAATGATAAAACTTGCTCTGTCCACGGCGAGCGGTCTTGCCCATCTTCACATGGA
GATTGTTGGTACCCAAGGAAAGCCAGCCATTGCTCATAGAGATTTGAAATCAAAGAATATCTTGGTAAAG
AAGAATGGAACTTGCTGTATTGCAGACTTAGGACTGGCAGTAAGACATGATTCAGCCACAGATACCATTG
ATATTGCTCCAAACCACAGAGTGGGAACAAAAAGGTACATGGCCCCTGAAGTTCTCGATGATTCCATAAA
TATGAAACATTTTGAATCCTTCAAACGTGCTGACATCTATGCAATGGGCTTAGTATTCTGGGAAATTGCT
CGACGATGTTCCATTGGTGGAATTCATGAAGATTACCAACTGCCTTATTATGATCTTGTACCTTCTGACC
CATCAGTTGAAGAAATGAGAAAAGTTGTTTGTGAACAGAAGTTAAGGCCAAATATCCCAAACAGATGGCA
GAGCTGTGAAGCCTTGAGAGTAATGGCTAAAATTATGAGAGAATGTTGGTATGCCAATGGAGCAGCTAGG
CTTACAGCATTGCGGATTAAGAAAACATTATCGCAACTCAGTCAACAGGAAGGCATCAAAATGCATCACC
ACCATCATCACTAAACTAGTGGATCCCGGGTGGCATCCCTGTGACCCCTCCCCAGTGCCTCTCCTGGCCC
TGGAAGTTGCCACTCCAGTGCCCACCAGCCTTGTCCTAATAAAATTAAGTTGCATCATTTTGTCTGACTA
GGTGTCCTTCTATAATATTATGGGGTGGAGGGGGGTGGTATGGAGCAAGGGGCAAGTTGGGAAGACAACC
TGTAGGGCCTGCGGGGTCTATTGGGAACCAAGCTGGAGTGCAGTGGCACAATCTTGGCTCACTGCAATCT
CCGCCTCCTGGGTTCAAGCGATTCTCCTGCCTCAGCCTCCCGAGTTGTTGGGATTCCAGGCATGCATGAC
CAGGCTCAGCTAATTTTTGTTTTTTTGGTAGAGACGGGGTTTCACCATATTGGCCAGGCTGGTCTCCAAC
TCCTAATCTCAGGTGATCTACCCACCTTGGCCTCCCAAATTGCTGGGATTACAGGCGTGAACCACTGCTC
CCTTCCCTGTCCTTCTGATTTTAAAATAACTATACCAGCAGGAGGACGTCCAGACACAGCATAGGCTACC
TGGCCATGCCCAACCGGTGGGACATTTGAGTTGCTTGCTTGGCACTGTCCTCTCATGCGTTGGGTCCACT
CAGTAGATGCCTGTTGAATTGGGTACGCGGCCAGCTTGGCTGTGGAATGTGTGTCAGTTAGGGTGTGGAA
AGTCCCCAGGCTCCCCAGCAGGCAGAAGTATGCAAAGCATGCATCTCAATTAGTCAGCAACCAGGTGTGG
AAAGTCCCCAGGCTCCCCAGCAGGCAGAAGTATGCAAAGCATGCATCTCAATTAGTCAGCAACCATAGTC
CCGCCCCTAACTCCGCCCATCCCGCCCCTAACTCCGCCCAGTTCCGCCCATTCTCCGCCCCATGGCTGAC
TAATTTTTTTTATTTATGCAGAGGCCGAGGCCGCCTCGGCCTCTGAGCTATTCCAGAAGTAGTGAGGAGG
CTTTTTTGGAGGCCTAGGCTTTTGCAAAAAGCTCCTCGAGGAACTGAAAAACCAGAAAGTTAATTCCCTA
TAGTGAGTCGTATTAAATTCGTAATCATGTCATAGCTGTTTCCTGTGTGAAATTGTTATCCGCTCACAAT
TCCACACAACATACGAGCCGGAAGCATAAAGTGTAAAGCCTGGGGTGCCTAATGAGTGAGCTAACTCACA
TTAATTGCGTTGCGCTCACTGCCCGCTTTCCAGTCGGGAAACCTGTCGTGCCAGCTGCATTAATGAATCG
GCCAACGCGCGGGGAGAGGCGGTTTGCGTATTGGGCGCTCTTCCGCTTCCTCGCTCACTGACTCGCTGCG
CTCGGTCGTTCGGCTGCGGCGAGCGGTATCAGCTCACTCAAAGGCGGTAATACGGTTATCCACAGAATCA
GGGGATAACGCAGGAAAGAACATGTGAGCAAAAGGCCAGCAAAAGGCCAGGAACCGTAAAAAGGCCGCGT
TGCTGGCGTTTTTCCATAGGCTCCGCCCCCCTGACGAGCATCACAAAAATCGACGCTCAAGTCAGAGGTG
GCGAAACCCGACAGGACTATAAAGATACCAGGCGTTTCCCCCTGGAAGCTCCCTCGTGCGCTCTCCTGTT
CCGACCCTGCCGCTTACCGGATACCTGTCCGCCTTTCTCCCTTCGGGAAGCGTGGCGCTTTCTCATAGCT
CACGCTGTAGGTATCTCAGTTCGGTGTAGGTCGTTCGCTCCAAGCTGGGCTGTGTGCACGAACCCCCCGT
TCAGCCCGACCGCTGCGCCTTATCCGGTAACTATCGTCTTGAGTCCAACCCGGTAAGACACGACTTATCG
CCACTGGCAGCAGCCACTGGTAACAGGATTAGCAGAGCGAGGTATGTAGGCGGTGCTACAGAGTTCTTGA
AGTGGTGGCCTAACTACGGCTACACTAGAAGAACAGTATTTGGTATCTGCGCTCTGCTGAAGCCAGTTAC
CTTCGGAAAAAGAGTTGGTAGCTCTTGATCCGGCAAACAAACCACCGCTGGTAGCGGTGGTTTTTTTGTT
TGCAAGCAGCAGATTACGCGCAGAAAAAAAGGATCTCAAGAAGATCCTTTGATCTTTTCTACGGGGTCTG
ACGCTCAGTGGAACGAAAACTCACGTTAAGGGATTTTGGTCATGAGATTATCAAAAAGGATCTTCACCTA
GATCCTTTTAAATTAAAAATGAAGTTTTAAATCAATCTAAAGTATATATGAGTAAACTTGGTCTGACAGT
TACCAATGCTTAATCAGTGAGGCACCTATCTCAGCGATCTGTCTATTTCGTTCATCCATAGTTGCCTGAC
TCCCCGTCGTGTAGATAACTACGATACGGGAGGGCTTACCATCTGGCCCCAGTGCTGCAATGATACCGCG
AGACCCACGCTCACCGGCTCCAGATTTATCAGCAATAAACCAGCCAGCCGGAAGGGCCGAGCGCAGAAGT
GGTCCTGCAACTTTATCCGCCTCCATCCAGTCTATTAATTGTTGCCGGGAAGCTAGAGTAAGTAGTTCGC
CAGTTAATAGTTTGCGCAACGTTGTTGCCATTGCTACAGGCATCGTGGTGTCACGCTCGTCGTTTGGTAT
GGCTTCATTCAGCTCCGGTTCCCAACGATCAAGGCGAGTTACATGATCCCCCATGTTGTGCAAAAAAGCG
GTTAGCTCCTTCGGTCCTCCGATCGTTGTCAGAAGTAAGTTGGCCGCAGTGTTATCACTCATGGTTATGG
CAGCACTGCATAATTCTCTTACTGTCATGCCATCCGTAAGATGCTTTTCTGTGACTGGTGAGTACTCAAC
CAAGTCATTCTGAGAATAGTGTATGCGGCGACCGAGTTGCTCTTGCCCGGCGTCAATACGGGATAATACC
GCGCCACATAGCAGAACTTTAAAAGTGCTCATCATTGGAAAACGTTCTTCGGGGCGAAAACTCTCAAGGA
TCTTACCGCTGTTGAGATCCAGTTCGATGTAACCCACTCGTGCACCCAACTGATCTTCAGCATCTTTTAC
TTTCACCAGCGTTTCTGGGTGAGCAAAAACAGGAAGGCAAAATGCCGCAAAAAAGGGAATAAGGGCGACA
CGGAAATGTTGAATACTCATACTCTTCCTTTTTCAATATTATTGAAGCATTTATCAGGGTTATTGTCTCA
TGAGCGGATACATATTTGAATGTATTTAGAAAAATAAACAAATAGGGGTTCCGCGCACATTTCCCCGAAA
AGTGCCACCTG
[124 nt withheld, positions 4072-4195]
C
[91 nt withheld, positions 4197-4287]
A
[49 nt withheld, positions 4289-4337]
CCTTTGACGTTGGAGTCCACGTTCTTT
[37 nt withheld, positions 4365-4401]
ACCCTATCTCGGTCTATTCTTTTGATTTATAAGGGATTTTGCCGATTTCGGCCTATTGGTTAAAAAATGA
GCTGATTTAACAAAAATTTAACGCGAATTTTAACAAAATATTAACGCTTACAATTTCCATTCGCCATTCA
GGCTGCGCAACTGTTGGGAAGGGCGATCGGTGCGGGCCTCTTCGCTATTACGCCAGCTGGCGAAAGGGGG
ATGTGCTGCAAGGCGATTAAGTTGGGTAACGCCAGGGTTTTCCCAGTCACGACGTTGTAAAACGACGGCC
AGTGCCAAGCTGATCTATACATTGAATCAATATTGGCAATTAGCCATATTAGTCATTGGTTATATAGCAT
AAATCAATATTGGCTATTGGCCATTGCATACGTTGTATCTATATCATAATATGTACATTTATATTGGCTC
ATGTCCAATATGACCGCCATGTTGACATTGATTATTGACTAGTTATTAATAGTAATCAATTACGGGGTCA
TTAGTTCATAGCCCATATATGGAGTTCCGCGTTACATAACTTACGGTAAATGGCCCGCCTGGCTGACCGC
CCAACGACCCCCGCCCATTGACGTCAATAATGACGTATGTTCCCATAGTAACGCCAATAGGGACTTTCCA
TTGACGTCAATGGGTGGAGTATTTACGGTAAACTGCCCACTTGGCAGTACATCAAGTGTATCATATGCCA
AGTCCGCCCCCTATTGACGTCAATGACGGTAAATGGCCCGCCTGGCATTATGCCCAGTACATGACCTTAC
GGGACTTTCCTACTTGGCAGTACATCTACGTATTAGTCATCGCTATTACCATGGTGATGCGGTTTTGGCA
GTACACCAATGGGCGTGGATAGCGGTTTGACTCACGGGGATTTCCAAGTCTCCACCCCATTGACGTCAAT
GGGAGTTTGTTTTGGCACCAAAATCAACGGGACTTTCCAAAATGTCGTAATAACCCCGCCCCGTTGACGC
AAATGGGCGGTAGGCGTGTACGGTGGGAGGTCTATATAAGCAGAGCTCGTTTAGTGAACCGTCAGAATTC
AGATCTGGTACCACGCGTATCGATAAGCTTGATATCGAATTCCGTTGCTGTCGGGCGAGGCGAGGTTTGC
TGGGGTGAGGCAGCGGCGCGGCCGGGCCGGGCCGGGCCACAGGCGGTGGCGGCGGGACCATGGAGGCGGC
GGTCGCTGCTCCGCGTCCCCGGCTGCTCCTCCTCGTGCTGGCGGCGGCGGCGGCGGCGGCGGCGGCGCTG
CTCCCGGGGGCGACGGCGTTACAGTGTTTCTGCCACCTCTGTACAAAAGACAATTTTACTTGTGTGACAG
ATGGGCTCTGCTTTGTCTCTGTCACAGAGACCACAGACAAAGTTATACACAACAGCATGTGTATAGCTGA
AATTGACTTAATTCCTCGAGATAGGCCGTTTGTATGTGCACCCTCTTCAAAAACTGGGTCTGTGACTACA
ACATATTGCTGCAATCAGGACCATTGCAATAAAATAGAACTTCCAACTACTGTAAAGTCATCACCTGGCC
TTGGTCCTGTGGAACTGGCAGCTGTCATTGCTGGACCAGTGTGCTTCGTCTGCATCTCACTCATGTTGAT
GGTCTATATCTGCCACAACCGCACTGTCATTCACCATCGAGTGCCAAATGAAGAGGACCCTTCATTAGAT
CGCCCTTTTATTTCAGAGGGTACTACGTTGAAAGACTTAATTTATGATATGACAACGTCAGGTTCTGGCT
CAGGTTTACCATTGCTTGTTCAGAGAACAATTGCGAGAACTATTGTGTTACAAGAAAGCATTGGCAAAGG
TCGATTTGGAGAAGTTTGGAGAGGAAAGTGGCGGG
Features (pLannotate 1.2.2; 17 found; start..end, strand, type, name):
    868..1490    +  polyA_signal   hGH poly(A) signal: human growth hormone polyadenylation signal
   1519..1848    +  promoter       SV40 promoter: SV40 enhancer and early promoter
   1887..1905    -  promoter       T7 promoter: promoter for bacteriophage T7 RNA polymerase
   1943..1959    -  protein_bind   lac operator: The lac repressor binds to the lac operator to inhibit transcription in E. coli. This inhibition can be relieved by adding lactose or isopropyl-β-D-thiogalactopyranoside (IPTG). lac repressor encoded by lacI
   1967..1997    -  promoter       lac promoter: promoter for the E. coli lac operon
   2012..2033    -  protein_bind   CAP binding site: CAP binding activates transcription in the presence of cAMP. E. coli catabolite activator protein
   2046..2138    -  CDS            lacI (fragment): lac repressor; lacI; The lac repressor binds to the lac operator to inhibit transcription in E. coli. This inhibition can be relieved by adding lactose or isopropyl-β-D-thiogalactopyranoside (IPTG).
   2321..2909    -  rep_origin     ori: high-copy-number ColE1/pMB1/pBR322/pUC origin of replication
   3080..3940    -  CDS            AmpR: β-lactamase; bla; confers resistance to ampicillin, carbenicillin, and related antibiotics
   3941..4045    -  promoter       AmpR promoter: bla
   4072..4500    +  rep_origin     f1 ori (sequence partly withheld): f1 bacteriophage origin of replication; arrow indicates direction of (+) strand synthesis
   4531..4685    -  CDS            lacZα (fragment): LacZα fragment of β-galactosidase; lacZ fragment
   4845..5224    +  enhancer       CMV enhancer: human cytomegalovirus immediate early enhancer
   5226..5425    +  promoter       CMV promoter: human cytomegalovirus (CMV) immediate early promoter
   5468..5494    -  misc_feature   MCS (fragment): pBluescript multiple cloning site
   5631..5648    +  promoter       chicken β-actin promoter (fragment): contains a 21-bp deletion relative to the standard chicken β-actin promoter
   5659..833     +  CDS            TGFBR1 (fragment) (across the origin): TGFR1_HUMAN - Also known as ALK5, SKR4. Experimental evidence at protein level: Swiss-Prot protein existence level 1. Transmembrane serine/threonine kinase forming with the TGF- beta type II serine/threonine kinase receptor, TGFBR2, the non- promiscuous receptor for the TGF-beta cytokines TGFB1, TGFB2 and TGFB3. Transduces the TGFB1, TGFB2 and TGFB3 signal from the cell surface to the cytoplasm and is thus regulating a plethora of physiological and pathological processes including cell cycle arrest in epithelial and hematopoietic cells, control of mesenchymal cell proliferation and differentia
