[The description below was written by a language model from this plasmid's Addgene catalogue record and pLannotate feature annotations shown in this document.]
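Description:
pCMV5 TBRI-His is a mammalian expression plasmid built on the pCMV5 backbone that carries the human TGF-β type I receptor (TGFBR1, also known as ALK5 or TβRI) with a C-terminal His tag. The roughly 1.7 kb insert was placed between the HindIII and BamHI sites, both of which are retained. In the sequenced record of about 6.3 kb, the receptor coding region sits directly downstream of the human cytomegalovirus immediate-early enhancer and promoter and is followed by the human growth hormone polyadenylation signal, giving strong constitutive transcription and proper 3′ end processing in transfected mammalian cells. The annotation labels the TGFBR1 match as a fragment and does not call the His tag as a separate feature, so the tag is supported by the catalogue entry rather than the feature table. An 18 bp hit to the chicken β-actin promoter just upstream of the coding sequence is too short to be a functional element.

Downstream of the poly(A) signal lies an SV40 enhancer/early promoter region, which includes the SV40 origin and can support episomal amplification in cells expressing large T antigen. No mammalian selection marker is annotated, consistent with transient transfection use. For propagation in E. coli, the plasmid has a high-copy ColE1/pUC-type origin and the β-lactamase gene for ampicillin resistance. An f1 origin allows single-stranded DNA production. Remnants of lac promoter/operator, lacI, lacZα and a T7 promoter are cloning-vector vestiges. TGFBR1 is the transmembrane serine/threonine kinase that partners with the type II receptor to transduce TGF-β signals. The record does not state a specific purpose, but such a construct suits receptor overexpression, with the tag permitting detection or affinity pull-down.
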