Addgene plasmid #19161: pCMV5 TBRI-His
Depositing lab: Joan Massague. Depositing organization: Memorial Sloan-Kettering Cancer Center.
Backbone
  Vector backbone: pCMV5
  Backbone size w/o insert (bp): 4657
  Vector type: Mammalian Expression
Growth in bacteria
  Bacterial resistance: Ampicillin, 100 μg/mL
  Growth temperature: 37°C
  Growth strain: DH5alpha
  Copy number: High Copy
Gene/Insert
  Gene/Insert name: transforming growth factor, beta receptor 1 (alt name: TGFBR1)
  Species: H. sapiens (human)
  Insert size (bp): 1700
  Entrez Gene: TGFBR1 (a.k.a. AAT5, ACVRLK4, ALK-5, ALK5, ESS1, LDS1, LDS1A, LDS2A, MSSE, SKR4, TBR-i, TBRI, TGFR-1, tbetaR-I)
  Tag / fusion protein: His (C terminal on insert)
  Cloning method: Restriction Enzyme; 5′ cloning site HindIII (not destroyed); 3′ cloning site BamHI (not destroyed)
  Sequencing primers: 5′ CMV Forward
Resource information
  A portion of this plasmid was derived from a plasmid made by: Rotrad
Terms and licenses: Academic/Nonprofit Terms; Industry Terms: Not Available to Industry
Depositor comments: See author map for cloning details.
How to cite: pCMV5 TBRI-His was a gift from Joan Massague (Addgene plasmid # 19161 ; http://n2t.net/addgene:19161 ; RRID:Addgene_19161)
