>Addgene plasmid #19161 | pCMV5 TBRI-His | addgene partial sequence | sequence record 107385 | CMV-F 5'-CGCAAATGGGCGGTAGGCGTG-3'
ACCGTCAGAATTCAGATCTGGTACCACGCGTATCGATAAGCTTGATATCGAATTCCGTTGCTGTCGGGCG
AGGCGAGGTTTGCTGGGGTGAGGCAGCGGCGCGGCCGGGCCGGGCCGGGCCACAGGCGGTGGCGGCGGGA
CCATGGAGGCGGCGGTCGCTGCTCCGCGTCCCCGGCTGCTCCTCCTCGTGCTGGCGGCGGCGGCGGCGGC
GGCGGCGGCGCTGCTCCCGGGGGCGACGGCGTTACAGTGTTTCTGCCACCTCTGTACAAAAGACAATTTT
ACTTGTGTGACAGATGGGCTCTGCTTTGTCTCTGTCACAGAGACCACAGACAAAGTTATACACAACAGCA
TGTGTATAGCTGAAATTGACTTAATTCCTCGAGATAGGCCGTTTGTATGTGCACCCTCTTCAAAAACTGG
GTCTGTGACTACAACATATTGCTGCAATCAGGACCATTGCAATAAAATAGAACTTCCAACTACTGTAAAG
TCATCACCTGGCCTTGGTCCTGTGGAACTGGCAGCTGTCATTGCTGGACCAGTGTGCTTCGTCTGCATCT
CACTCATGTTGATGGTCTATATCTGCCACAACCGCACTGTCATTCACCATCGAGTGCCAAATGAAGAGGA
CCCTTCATTAGATCGCCCTTTTATTTCAGAGGGTACTACGTTGAAAGACTTAATTTATGATATGACAACG
TCAGGTTCTGGCTCAGGTTTACCATTGCTTGTTCAGAGAACAATTGCGAGAACTATTGTGTTACAAGAAA
GCATTGGCAAAGGTCGATTTGGAGAAGTTT
