>Addgene plasmid #19161 | pCMV5 TBRI-His | addgene partial sequence | sequence record 107386 | hGH-PA-R 5'-CCAGCTTGGTTCCCAATAGA-3'
CCTTGCTCCATACCACCCCCCTCCACCCCATAATATTATAGAAGGACACCTAGTCAGACAAAATGATGCA
ACTTAATTTTATTAGGACAAGGCTGGTGGGCACTGGAGTGGCAACTTCCAGGGCCAGGAGAGGCACTGGG
GAGGGGTCACAGGGATGCCACCCGGGATCCACTAGTTTAGTGATGATGGTGGTGATGCATTTTGATGCCT
TCCTGTTGACTGAGTTGCGATAATGTTTTCTTAATCCGCAATGCTGTAAGCCTAGCTGCTCCATTGGCAT
ACCAACATTCTCTCATAATTTTAGCCATTACTCTCAAGGCTTCACAGCTCTGCCATCTGTTTGGGATATT
TGGCCTTAACTTCTGTTCACAAACAACTTTTCTCATTTCTTCAACTGATGGGTCAGAAGGTACAAGATCA
TAATAAGGCAGTTGGTAATCTTCATGAATTCCACCAATGGAACATCGTCGAGCAATTTCCCAGAATACTA
AGCCCATTGCATAGATGTCAGCACGTTTGAAGGATTCAAAATGTTTCATATTTATGGAATCATCGAGAAC
TTCAGGGGCCATGTACCTTTTTGTTCCCACTCTGTGGTTTGGAGCAATATCAATGGTATCTGTGGCTGAA
TCATGTCTTACTGCCAGTCCTAAGTCTGCAATACAGCAAGTTCCATTCTTCTTTACCAAGATATTCTTTG
ATTTCAAATCTCTATGAGCAATGGCTGGCTTTCCTTGGGTACCAACAATCTCCATGTGAAGATGGGCAAG
ACCGCTCGCCGTGGACAGAGCAAGTTTTATCATTCCTTCCACAGTAACTGTGTATCTGTTTAAGTAATCA
AAAAGAGATCCATGCTCATGATAATCTGACACCAACCAGAGCTGAGTCCAAGTACCATTGTCTTT
